Addgene plasmid #197359: pPBbleo-ErbB1
Purpose: Encoding human ErbB1.
Depositing lab: Michiyuki Matsuda. Depositing organization: Kyoto University, Graduate School of Biostudies. Publication: Knockout of all ErbB-family genes delineates their roles in proliferation, survival, and migration. Matsuda K, Hirayama D, Hino N, Kuno S, Sakaue-Sawano A, Miyawaki A, Matsuda M, Terai K. J Cell Sci. 2023 Jul 31:jcs.261199. doi: 10.1242/jcs.261199. PubMed 37519219.
Backbone
  Vector backbone: pPBbleo
  Backbone size w/o insert (bp): 6700
  Total vector size (bp): 10400
  Vector type: Mammalian Expression
  Selectable markers: Zeocin
Growth in bacteria
  Bacterial resistance: Ampicillin, 100 μg/mL
  Growth temperature: 37°C
  Growth strain: DH5alpha
  Copy number: Unknown
Gene/Insert
  Gene/Insert name: EGFR
  Species: H. sapiens (human)
  Insert size (bp): 3600
  Entrez Gene: EGFR (a.k.a. ERBB, ERBB1, ERRP, HER1, NISBD2, NNCIS, PIG61, mENA)
Terms and licenses: Academic/Nonprofit Terms; Industry Terms: Not Available to Industry
How to cite: pPBbleo-ErbB1 was a gift from Michiyuki Matsuda (Addgene plasmid # 197359 ; http://n2t.net/addgene:197359 ; RRID:Addgene_197359)
