[The description below was written by a language model from this plasmid's Addgene catalogue record and pLannotate feature annotations shown in this document.]
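Description:
pPBbleo-ErbB1 is a mammalian expression plasmid of about 10.4 kb that carries the human epidermal growth factor receptor (EGFR, also called ErbB1 or HER1) in the pPBbleo backbone. It is maintained in E. coli through a high-copy ColE1/pUC-type origin and an ampicillin resistance gene (β-lactamase with its own promoter). An f1 phage origin, lacZα and lacI fragments, lac promoter/operator elements and T7 and T3 promoters are also annotated. These are remnants of a phagemid-type cloning vector and play no part in mammalian expression.

The payload is a single bicistronic transcription unit. A CAG-type promoter, made up of the CMV immediate-early enhancer, the chicken β-actin promoter and a chimeric β-actin/β-globin intron, provides strong constitutive transcription of the roughly 3.6 kb EGFR precursor coding sequence. Downstream, an EMCV IRES allows translation of the Sh ble gene (BleoR) from the same mRNA, and the unit ends in a bovine growth hormone polyadenylation signal. Because the Zeocin marker is linked to EGFR on one transcript, drug selection enriches for cells that also express the receptor. No epitope tag or fluorescent reporter is annotated.

The "PB" in the backbone name suggests a piggyBac transposon design for stable genomic integration, but no transposon terminal repeats appear in the feature table and the record does not state this. The unannotated stretches flanking the expression cassette therefore remain uncharacterised here. The stated purpose is simply to encode human ErbB1. The associated study knocked out all ErbB-family genes to examine their roles in proliferation, survival and migration, so the plasmid is well suited to re-expressing a single receptor in such cells.
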