Features (pLannotate 1.2.2; 23 found; start..end, strand, type, name):
     30..458     -  rep_origin     f1 ori (sequence partly withheld): f1 bacteriophage origin of replication; arrow indicates direction of (+) strand synthesis
    463..618     -  CDS            lacZα (fragment): LacZα fragment of β-galactosidase; lacZ fragment
    626..644     +  promoter       T7 promoter: promoter for bacteriophage T7 RNA polymerase
   1011..1390    +  enhancer       CMV enhancer: human cytomegalovirus immediate early enhancer
   1392..1667    +  promoter       chicken β-actin promoter: No description available
   1668..2684    +  intron         chimeric intron: chimera between introns from chicken β-actin and rabbit β-globin
   2760..6393    +  CDS            EGFR (fragment) (sequence partly withheld): precursor of human epidermal growth factor receptor
   6482..7052    +  misc_feature   IRES2: internal ribosome entry site (IRES) of the encephalomyocarditis virus (EMCV)
   7046..7420    +  CDS            BleoR: antibiotic-binding protein; Sh ble from Streptoalloteichus hindustanus; confers resistance to bleomycin, phleomycin, and Zeocin™
   7466..7690    +  polyA_signal   bGH poly(A) signal: bovine growth hormone polyadenylation signal
   7694..7710    +  promoter       SV40 promoter (fragment): SV40 enhancer and early promoter
   7761..7777    -  protein_bind   lac operator: The lac repressor binds to the lac operator to inhibit transcription in E. coli. This inhibition can be relieved by adding lactose or isopropyl-β-D-thiogalactopyranoside (IPTG). lac repressor encoded by lacI
   7785..7815    -  promoter       lac promoter: promoter for the E. coli lac operon
   7830..7851    -  protein_bind   CAP binding site: CAP binding activates transcription in the presence of cAMP. E. coli catabolite activator protein
   7864..7903    -  CDS            lacI (fragment): lac repressor; lacI; The lac repressor binds to the lac operator to inhibit transcription in E. coli. This inhibition can be relieved by adding lactose or isopropyl-β-D-thiogalactopyranoside (IPTG).
   8188..8206    -  promoter       T3 promoter: promoter for bacteriophage T3 RNA polymerase
   8251..8267    -  protein_bind   lac operator: The lac repressor binds to the lac operator to inhibit transcription in E. coli. This inhibition can be relieved by adding lactose or isopropyl-β-D-thiogalactopyranoside (IPTG). lac repressor encoded by lacI
   8275..8305    -  promoter       lac promoter: promoter for the E. coli lac operon
   8320..8341    -  protein_bind   CAP binding site: CAP binding activates transcription in the presence of cAMP. E. coli catabolite activator protein
   8354..8446    -  CDS            lacI (fragment): lac repressor; lacI; The lac repressor binds to the lac operator to inhibit transcription in E. coli. This inhibition can be relieved by adding lactose or isopropyl-β-D-thiogalactopyranoside (IPTG).
   8629..9217    -  rep_origin     ori: high-copy-number ColE1/pMB1/pBR322/pUC origin of replication
   9388..10248   -  CDS            AmpR: β-lactamase; bla; confers resistance to ampicillin, carbenicillin, and related antibiotics
  10249..10353   -  promoter       AmpR promoter: bla
>Addgene plasmid #197359 | pPBbleo-ErbB1 | addgene full sequence | sequence record 389470 | Addgene NGS Result
CTAAATTGTAAGCGTTAATATTTTGTTAAAATTCGCGTTAAATTTTTGTTAAATCAGCTCATTTTTTAAC
CAATAGGCCGAAATCGGCAAAATCCCTTATAAATCAAAAGAATAGACCGAGATAGGGT
[37 nt withheld, positions 129-165]
AAAGAACGTGGACTCCAACGTCAAAGG
[49 nt withheld, positions 193-241]
T
[91 nt withheld, positions 243-333]
G
[124 nt withheld, positions 335-458]
CCCATTCGCCATTCAGGCTGCGCAACTGTTGGGAAGGGCGATCGGTGCGGGCCTCTTCGCTATTACGCCA
GCTGGCGAAAGGGGGATGTGCTGCAAGGCGATTAAGTTGGGTAACGCCAGGGTTTTCCCAGTCACGACGT
TGTAAAACGACGGCCAGTGAGCGCGCGTAATACGACTCACTATAGGGCGAATTGGGGCGCGCCATTCTAG
ATTAACCCTAGAAAGATAGTCTGCGTAAAATTGACGCATGCATTCTTGAAATATTGCTCTCTCTTTCTAA
ATAGCGCGAATCCGTCGCTGTGCATTTAGGACATCTCAGTCGCCGCTTGGAGCTCCCGTGAGGCGTGCTT
GTCAATGCGGTAAGTGTCACTGATTTTGAACTATAACGACCGCGTGAGTCAAAATGACGCATGATTATCT
TTTACGTGACTTTTAAGATTTAACTCATACGATAATTATATTGTTATTTCATGTTCTACTTACGTGATAA
CTTATTATATATATATTTTCTTGTTATAGATATCAACTAGAATGCTAGCATGGGCCCATCTCGACATTGA
TTATTGACTAGTTATTAATAGTAATCAATTACGGGGTCATTAGTTCATAGCCCATATATGGAGTTCCGCG
TTACATAACTTACGGTAAATGGCCCGCCTGGCTGACCGCCCAACGACCCCCGCCCATTGACGTCAATAAT
GACGTATGTTCCCATAGTAACGCCAATAGGGACTTTCCATTGACGTCAATGGGTGGAGTATTTACGGTAA
ACTGCCCACTTGGCAGTACATCAAGTGTATCATATGCCAAGTACGCCCCCTATTGACGTCAATGACGGTA
AATGGCCCGCCTGGCATTATGCCCAGTACATGACCTTATGGGACTTTCCTACTTGGCAGTACATCTACGT
ATTAGTCATCGCTATTACCATGGTCGAGGTGAGCCCCACGTTCTGCTTCACTCTCCCCATCTCCCCCCCC
TCCCCACCCCCAATTTTGTATTTATTTATTTTTTAATTATTTTGTGCAGCGATGGGGGCGGGGGGGGGGG
GGGSGCGCGCCAGGCGGGGCGGGGCGGGGCGAGGGGCGGGGCGGGGCGAGGCGGAGAGGTGCGGCGGCAG
CCAATCAGAGCGGCGCGCTCCGAAAGTTTCCTTTTATGGCGAGGCGGCGGCGGCGGCGGCCCTATAAAAA
GCGAAGCGCGCGGCGGGCGGGAGTCGCTGCGCGCTGCCTTCGCCCCGTGCCCCGCTCCGCCGCCGCCTCG
CGCCGCCCGCCCCGGCTCTGACTGACCGCGTTACTCCCACAGGTGAGCGGGCGGGACGGCCCTTCTCCTC
CGGGCTGTAATTAGCGCTTGGTTTAATGACGGCTTGTTTCTTTTCTGTGGCTGCGTGAAAGCCTTGAGGG
GCTCCGGGAGGGCCCTTTGTGCGGGGGGAGCGGCTCGGGGGGTGCGTGCGTGTGTGTGTGCGTGGGGAGC
GCCGCGTGCGGCTCCGCGCTGCCCGGCGGCTGTGAGCGCTGCGGGCGCGGCGCGGGGCTTTGTGCGCTCC
GCAGTGTGCGCGAGGGGAGCGCGGCCGGGGGCGGTGCCCCGCGGTGCGGGGGGGGCTGCGAGGGGAACAA
AGGCTGCGTGCGGGGTGTGTGCGTGGGGGGGTGAGCAGGGGGTGTGGGCGCGTCGGTCGGGCTGCAACCC
CCCCTGCACCCCCCTCCCCGAGTTGCTGAGCACGGCCCGGCTTCGGGTGCGGGGCTCCGTACGGGGCGTG
GCGCGGGGCTCGCCGTGCCGGGCGGGGGGTGGCGGCAGGTGGGGGTGCCGGGCGGGGCGGGGCCGCCTCG
GGCCGGGGAGGGCTCGGGGGAGGGGCGCGGCGGCCCCCGGAGCGCCGGCGGCTGTCGAGGCGCGGCGAGC
CGCAGCCATTGCCTTTTATGGTAATCGTGCGAGAGGGCGCAGGGACTTCCTTTGTCCCAAATCTGTGCGG
AGCCGAAATCTGGGAGGCGCCGCCGCACCCCCTCTAGCGGGCGCGGGGCGAAGCGGTGCGGCGCCGGCAG
GAAGGAAATGGGCGGGGAGGGCCTTCGTGCGTCGCCGCGCCGCCGTCCCCTTCTCCCTCTCCAGCCTCGG
GGCTGTCCGCGGGGGGACGGCTGCCTTCGGGGGGGACGGGGCAGGGCGGGGTTCGGCTTCTGGCGTGTGA
CCGGCGGCTCTAGAGCCTCTGCTAACCATGTTCATGCCTTCTTCTTTTTCCTACAGCTCCTGGGCAACGT
GCTGGTTATTGTGCTGTCTCATCATTTTGGCAAAGAATTGGGATCCGAATTCCTCGAGACCATGCGACCC
TCCGGGGACGGCCGGGGCAGCGCTCCTGGCGCTGCTGGCTGCGCTCTGCCCGGCGAGTCGGGCTCTGGAG
GAAAAGAAAGTTTGCCAAGGCACGAGTAACAAGCTCACGCAGTTGGGCACTTTTGAAGATCATTTTCTCA
GCCTCCAGAGGATGTTCAATAACTGTGAGGTGGTCCTTGGGAATTTGGAAATTACCTATGTGCAGAGGAA
TTATGATCTTTCCTTCTTAAAGACCATCCAGGAGGTGGCTGGTTATGTCCTCATTGCCCTCAACACAGTG
GAGCGAATTCCTTTGGAAAACCTGCAGATCATCAGAGGAAATATGTACTACGAAAATTCCTATGCCTTAG
CAGTCTTATCTAACTATGATGCAAATAAAACCGGACTGAAGGAGCTGCCCATGAGAAATTTACAGGAAAT
CCTGCATGGCGCCGTGCGGTTCAGCAACAACCCTGCCCTGTGCAACGTGGAGAGCATCCAGTGGCGGGAC
ATAGTCAGCAGTGACTTTCTCAGCAACATGTCGATGGACTTCCAGAACCACCTGGGCAGCTGCCAAAAGT
GTGATCCAAGCTGTCCCAATGGGAGCTGCTGGGGTGCAGGAGAGGAGAACTGCCAGAAACTGACCAAAAT
CATCTGTGCCCAGCAGTGCTCCGGGCGCTGCCGTGGCAAGTCCCCCAGTGACTGCTGCCACAACCAGTGT
GCTGCAGGCTGCACAGGCCCCCGGGAGAGCGACTGCCTGGTCTGCCGCAAATTCCGAGACGAAGCCACGT
GCAAGGACACCTGCCCCCCACTCATGCTCTACAACCCCACCACGTACCAGATGGATGTGAACCCCGAGGG
CAAATACAGCTTTGGTGCCACCTGCGTGAAGAAGTGTCCCCGTAATTATGTGGTGACAGATCACGGCTCG
TGCGTCCGAGCCTGTGGGGCCGACAGCTATGAGATGGAGGAAGACGGCGTCCGCAAGTGTAAGAAGTGCG
AAGGGCCTTGCCGCAAAGTGTGTAACGGAATAGGTATTGGTGAATTTAAAGACTCACTCTCCATAAATGC
TACGAATATTAAACACTTCAAAAACTGCACCTCCATCAGTGGCGATCTCCACATCCTGCCGGTGGCATTT
AGGGGTGACTCCTTCACACATACTCCTCCTCTGGATCCACAGGAACTGGATATTCTGAAAACCGTAAAGG
AAATCACAGGGTTTTTGCTGATTCAGGCTTGGCCTGAAAACAGGACGGACCTCCATGCCTTTGAGAACCT
AGAAATCATACGCGGCAGGACCAAGCAACATGGTCAGTTTTCTCTTGCAGTCGTCAGCCTGAACATAACA
TCCTTGGGATTACGCTCCCTCAAGGAGATAAGTGATGGAGATGTGATAATTTCAGGAAACAAAAATTTGT
GCTATGCAAATACAATAAACTGGAAAAAACTGTTTGGGACCTCCGGTCAGAAAACCAAAATTATAAGCAA
CAGAGGTGAAAACAGCTGCAAGGCCACAGGCCAGGTCTGCCATGCCTTGTGCTCCCCCGAGGGCTGCTGG
GGCCCGGAGCCCAGGGACTGCGTCTCTTGCCGGAATGTCAGCCGAGGCAGGGAATGCGTGGACAAGTGCA
ACCTTCTGGAGGGTGAGCCAAGGGAGTTTGTGGAGAACTCTGAGTGCATACAGTGCCACCCAGAGTGCCT
GCCTCAGGCCATGAACATCACCTGCACAGGACGGGGACCAGACAACTGTATCCAGTGTGCCCACTACATT
GACGGCCCCCACTGCGTCAAGACCTGCCCGGCAGGAGTCATGGGAGAAAACAACACCCTGGTCTGGAAGT
ACGCAGACGCCGGCCATGTGTGCCACCTGTGCCATCCAAACTGCACCTACGGATGCACTGGGCCAGGTCT
TGAAGGCTGTCCAACGAATGGGCCTAAGATCCCGTCCATCGCCACTGGGATGGTGGGGGCCCTCCTCTTG
CTGCTGGTGGTGGCCCTGGGGATCGGCCTCTTCATGCGAAGGCGCCACATCGTTCGGAAGCGCACGCTGC
GGAGGCTGCTGCAGGAGAGGGAGCTTGTGGAGCCTCTTACACCCAGT
[981 nt withheld, positions 4846-5826]
TTCTTCAGCAGCCCCTCCACGTCACGGACTCCCCTCCTGAGCTCTCTGAGTGCAACCAGCAACAATTCCA
CCGTGGCTTGCATTGATAGAAATGGGCTGCAAAGCTGTCCCATCAAGGAAGACAGCTTCTTGCAGCGATA
CAGCTCAGACCCCACAGGCGCCTTGACTGAGGACAGCATAGACGACACCTTCCTCCCAGTGCCTGAATAC
ATAAACCAGTCCGTTCCCAAAAGGCCCGCTGGCTCTGTGCAGAATCCTGTCTATCACAATCAGCCTCTGA
ACCCCGCGCCCAGCAGAGACCCACACTACCAGGACCCCCACAGCACTGCAGTGGGCAACCCCGAGTATCT
CAACACTGTCCAGCCCACCTGTGTCAACAGCACATTCGACAGCCCTGCCCACTGGGCCCAGAAAGGCAGC
CACCAAATTAGCCTGGACAACCCTGACTACCAGCAGGACTTCTTTCCCAAGGAAGCCAAGCCAAATGGCA
TCTTTAAGGGCTCCACAGCTGAAAATGCAGAATACCTAAGGGTCGCGCCACAAAGCAGTGAATTTATTGG
AGCATGAGCGGCCGCTCTAGAGTCGACGGGCCGCGGTAACAATTGTTAACTAACTTAAGCTAGCAACGGT
TTCCCTCTAGCGGGATCAATTCCGCCCCCCCCCCCTAACGTTACTGGCCGAAGCCGCTTGGAATAAGGCC
GGTGTGCGTTTGTCTATATGTTATTTTCCACCATATTGCCGTCTTTTGGCAATGTGAGGGCCCGGAAACC
TGGCCCTGTCTTCTTGACGAGCATTCCTAGGGGTCTTTCCCCTCTCGCCAAAGGAATGCAAGGTCTGTTG
AATGTCGTGAAGGAAGCAGTTCCTCTGGAAGCTTCTTGAAGACAAACAACGTCTGTAGCGACCCTTTGCA
GGCAGCGGAACCCCCCACCTGGCGACAGGTGCCTCTGCGGCCAAAAGCCACGTGTATAAGATACACCTGC
AAAGGCGGCACAACCCCAGTGCCACGTTGTGAGTTGGATAGTTGTGGAAAGAGTCAAATGGCTCTCCTCA
AGCGTATTCAACAAGGGGCTGAAGGATGCCCAGAAGGTACCCCATTGTATGGGATCTGATCTGGGGCCTC
GGTGCACATGCTTTACATGTGTTTAGTCGAGGTTAAAAAAACGTCTAGGCCCCCCGAACCACGGGGACGT
GGTTTTCCTTTGAAAAACACGATAATACCATGGCCAAGTTGACCAGTGCCGTTCCGGTGCTCACCGCGCG
CGACGTCGCCGGAGCGGTCGAGTTCTGGACCGACCGGCTCGGGTTCTCCCGGGACTTCGTGGAGGACGAC
TTCGCCGGTGTGGTCCGGGACGACGTGACCCTGTTCATCAGCGCGGTCCAGGACCAGGTGGTGCCGGACA
ACACCCTGGCCTGGGTGTGGGTGCGCGGCCTGGACGAGCTGTACGCCGAGTGGTCGGAGGTCGTGTCCAC
GAACTTCCGGGACGCCTCCGGGCCGGCCATGACCGAGATCGGCGAGCAGCCGTGGGGGCGGGAGTTCGCC
CTGCGCGACCCGGCCGGCAACTGCGTGCACTTCGTGGCCGAGGAGCAGGACTGAAAGTCGAGATGCATCG
ATGATCTAGAGCTCGCTGATCAGCCTCGACTGTGCCTTCTAGTTGCCAGCCATCTGTTGTTTGCCCCTCC
CCCGTGCCTTCCTTGACCCTGGAAGGTGCCACTCCCACTGTCCTTTCCTAATAAAATGAGGAAATTGCAT
CGCATTGTCTGAGTAGGTGTCATTCTATTCTGGGGGGTGGGGTGGGGCAGGACAGCAAGGGGGAGGATTG
GGAAGACAATAGCAGGCATGCTGGGGATGCGGTGGGCTCTATGGCTTCTGAGGCGGAAAGAACCTGCAGC
CCAAGCTTGGCGTAATCATGGTCATAGCTGTTTCCTGTGTGAAATTGTTATCCGCTCACAATTCCACACA
ACATACGAGCCGGAAGCATAAAGTGTAAAGCCTGGGGTGCCTAATGAGTGAGCTAACTCACATTAATTGC
GTTGCGCTCACTGCCCGCTTTCCAGTCGGGAAACCTGTCGTGCCAGCGGATCTTAAAAGTTTTGTTACTT
TATAGAAGAAATTTTGAGTTTTTGTTTTTTTTTAATAAATAAATAAACATAAATAAATTGTTTGTTGAAT
TTATTATTAGTATGTAAGTGTAAATATAATAAAACTTAATATCTATTCAAATTAATAAATAAACCTCGAT
ATACAGACCGATAAAACACATGCGTCAATTTTACGCATGATTATCTTTAACGTACGTCACAATATGATTA
TCTTTCTAGGGTTAATCTAGTATACGCGTTTAATTAATCCAGCTTTTGTTCCCTTTAGTGAGGGTTAATT
GCGCGCTTGGCGTAATCATGGTCATAGCTGTTTCCTGTGTGAAATTGTTATCCGCTCACAATTCCACACA
ACATACGAGCCGGAAGCATAAAGTGTAAAGCCTGGGGTGCCTAATGAGTGAGCTAACTCACATTAATTGC
GTTGCGCTCACTGCCCGCTTTCCAGTCGGGAAACCTGTCGTGCCAGCTGCATTAATGAATCGGCCAACGC
GCGGGGAGAGGCGGTTTGCGTATTGGGCGCTCTTCCGCTTCCTCGCTCACTGACTCGCTGCGCTCGGTCG
TTCGGCTGCGGCGAGCGGTATCAGCTCACTCAAAGGCGGTAATACGGTTATCCACAGAATCAGGGGATAA
CGCAGGAAAGAACATGTGAGCAAAAGGCCAGCAAAAGGCCAGGAACCGTAAAAAGGCCGCGTTGCTGGCG
TTTTTCCATAGGCTCCGCCCCCCTGACGAGCATCACAAAAATCGACGCTCAAGTCAGAGGTGGCGAAACC
CGACAGGACTATAAAGATACCAGGCGTTTCCCCCTGGAAGCTCCCTCGTGCGCTCTCCTGTTCCGACCCT
GCCGCTTACCGGATACCTGTCCGCCTTTCTCCCTTCGGGAAGCGTGGCGCTTTCTCATAGCTCACGCTGT
AGGTATCTCAGTTCGGTGTAGGTCGTTCGCTCCAAGCTGGGCTGTGTGCACGAACCCCCCGTTCAGCCCG
ACCGCTGCGCCTTATCCGGTAACTATCGTCTTGAGTCCAACCCGGTAAGACACGACTTATCGCCACTGGC
AGCAGCCACTGGTAACAGGATTAGCAGAGCGAGGTATGTAGGCGGTGCTACAGAGTTCTTGAAGTGGTGG
CCTAACTACGGCTACACTAGAAGAACAGTATTTGGTATCTGCGCTCTGCTGAAGCCAGTTACCTTCGGAA
AAAGAGTTGGTAGCTCTTGATCCGGCAAACAAACCACCGCTGGTAGCGGTGGTTTTTTTGTTTGCAAGCA
GCAGATTACGCGCAGAAAAAAAGGATCTCAAGAAGATCCTTTGATCTTTTCTACGGGGTCTGACGCTCAG
TGGAACGAAAACTCACGTTAAGGGATTTTGGTCATGAGATTATCAAAAAGGATCTTCACCTAGATCCTTT
TAAATTAAAAATGAAGTTTTAAATCAATCTAAAGTATATATGAGTAAACTTGGTCTGACAGTTACCAATG
CTTAATCAGTGAGGCACCTATCTCAGCGATCTGTCTATTTCGTTCATCCATAGTTGCCTGACTCCCCGTC
GTGTAGATAACTACGATACGGGAGGGCTTACCATCTGGCCCCAGTGCTGCAATGATACCGCGAGACCCAC
GCTCACCGGCTCCAGATTTATCAGCAATAAACCAGCCAGCCGGAAGGGCCGAGCGCAGAAGTGGTCCTGC
AACTTTATCCGCCTCCATCCAGTCTATTAATTGTTGCCGGGAAGCTAGAGTAAGTAGTTCGCCAGTTAAT
AGTTTGCGCAACGTTGTTGCCATTGCTACAGGCATCGTGGTGTCACGCTCGTCGTTTGGTATGGCTTCAT
TCAGCTCCGGTTCCCAACGATCAAGGCGAGTTACATGATCCCCCATGTTGTGCAAAAAAGCGGTTAGCTC
CTTCGGTCCTCCGATCGTTGTCAGAAGTAAGTTGGCCGCAGTGTTATCACTCATGGTTATGGCAGCACTG
CATAATTCTCTTACTGTCATGCCATCCGTAAGATGCTTTTCTGTGACTGGTGAGTACTCAACCAAGTCAT
TCTGAGAATAGTGTATGCGGCGACCGAGTTGCTCTTGCCCGGCGTCAATACGGGATAATACCGCGCCACA
TAGCAGAACTTTAAAAGTGCTCATCATTGGAAAACGTTCTTCGGGGCGAAAACTCTCAAGGATCTTACCG
CTGTTGAGATCCAGTTCGATGTAACCCACTCGTGCACCCAACTGATCTTCAGCATCTTTTACTTTCACCA
GCGTTTCTGGGTGAGCAAAAACAGGAAGGCAAAATGCCGCAAAAAAGGGAATAAGGGCGACACGGAAATG
TTGAATACTCATACTCTTCCTTTTTCAATATTATTGAAGCATTTATCAGGGTTATTGTCTCATGAGCGGA
TACATATTTGAATGTATTTAGAAAAATAAACAAATAGGGGTTCCGCGCACATTTCCCCGAAAAGTGCCAC
